Addgene plasmid #238643: HaloTag-YAP Fusion Vector
Purpose: Express HaloTag-YAP Fusion Protein in Mammalian Cells under a CMV promoter
Depositing lab: Promega Corporation.
Backbone
  Vector backbone: pFN21A HaloTag(R) CMV Flexi(R) Vector
  Vector type: Mammalian Expression
Growth in bacteria
  Bacterial resistance: Ampicillin, 100 μg/mL
  Growth temperature: 37°C
  Growth strain: DH5alpha
  Copy number: High Copy
Gene/Insert
  Gene/Insert name: YAP
  Species: H. sapiens (human)
  Mutation: None
  Entrez Gene: YAP1 (a.k.a. COB1, YAP, YAP-1, YAP2, YAP65, YKI)
  Promoter: CMV
  Tag / fusion protein: HaloTag (R) (N terminal on backbone)
  Cloning method: Other
Terms and licenses: Academic/Nonprofit Terms; Industry Terms
How to cite: HaloTag-YAP Fusion Vector was a gift from Promega Corporation (Addgene plasmid # 238643 ; http://n2t.net/addgene:238643 ; RRID:Addgene_238643)
