[The description below was written by a language model from this plasmid's Addgene catalogue record and pLannotate feature annotations shown in this document.]
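Description:
HaloTag-YAP Fusion Vector is a mammalian expression plasmid of about 6.2 kb, built on the pFN21A HaloTag CMV Flexi backbone, that produces human YAP (YAP1) fused at its N terminus to HaloTag. It is propagated in E. coli as a high-copy plasmid from a ColE1/pUC-type origin and selected with ampicillin through the β-lactamase gene under its own promoter. A ColE1-derived cer region is also present, which helps resolve plasmid multimers so the plasmid is maintained as monomers. No mammalian selection marker is annotated, so the design appears suited to transient expression.

The expression cassette begins with the human cytomegalovirus immediate-early enhancer and promoter, followed by a chimeric β-globin/immunoglobulin intron that generally improves transcript processing and expression. A T7 promoter sits just upstream of the coding region and could allow in vitro or T7 polymerase-driven transcription. The open reading frame encodes HaloTag, a modified bacterial dehalogenase that binds chloroalkane ligands covalently, then a TEV protease recognition site, then the YAP1 coding sequence, recorded as unmutated. The TEV site allows YAP to be released from the tag after capture. Downstream lie a short multiple cloning site remnant, a partial T7 terminator and an SV40 polyadenylation signal; the short SET1, large T antigen and Tn5 transposase fragments called by the annotation software are most likely backbone remnants or incidental matches rather than functional elements.

The record states only that the plasmid expresses the fusion protein in mammalian cells. HaloTag fusions in general permit fluorescent ligand labelling for imaging and covalent capture on resin for pull-down or purification.
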