Features (pLannotate 1.2.2; 17 found; start..end, strand, type, name):
    140..517     +  enhancer       CMV enhancer: human cytomegalovirus immediate early enhancer
    519..718     +  promoter       CMV promoter: human cytomegalovirus (CMV) immediate early promoter
    857..989     +  intron         chimeric intron: chimera between introns from human β-globin and immunoglobulin heavy chain genes
   1033..1051    +  promoter       T7 promoter: promoter for bacteriophage T7 RNA polymerase
   1067..1957    +  CDS            HaloTag®: modified bacterial dehalogenase that forms covalent bonds with chloroalkane derivatives
   1970..1990    +  CDS            TEV site: tobacco etch virus (TEV) protease recognition and cleavage site
   2006..3517    +  CDS            YAP1: YAP1_HUMAN - Also known as YAP65. Experimental evidence at protein level: Swiss-Prot protein existence level 1. [Isoform 3]: Activates the C-terminal fragment (CTF) of ERBB4 (isoform 3). From Homo sapiens (Human).
   3526..3581    +  misc_feature   MCS: pUC18/19 multiple cloning site
   3588..3637    +  CDS            SET1 (fragment): solubility-enhancement tag derived from T7 phage gene 10B
   3645..3664    +  terminator     T7 terminator (fragment): transcription terminator for bacteriophage T7 RNA polymerase
   3686..3807    -  polyA_signal   SV40 poly(A) signal: SV40 polyadenylation signal
   3830..3898    -  CDS            large T antigen (fragment): large T antigen from SV40 (simian virus 40)
   3919..4011    -  CDS            tnpA (fragment): TN5P_ECOLX - Also known as tnp. Experimental evidence at protein level: Swiss-Prot protein existence level 1. Mediates transposition of transposon Tn5 by a 'cut and paste' mechanism. First, the monomeric transposase binds the 19 bp inverted DNA repeats flanking the transposon. Then, dimerization of the DNA- bound transposase creates a synaptic DNA complex. After nicking of the first DNA strand, excision of the transposon proceeds through a series of intermediates. The transposase then mediates the insertion of the transposon at a new site by strand transfer. The activity of the wild- type tran
   4054..4158    +  promoter       AmpR promoter: bla
   4159..5019    +  CDS            AmpR: β-lactamase; bla; confers resistance to ampicillin, carbenicillin, and related antibiotics
   5177..5765    -  rep_origin     ori: high-copy-number ColE1/pMB1/pBR322/pUC origin of replication
   5881..6164    +  misc_feature   cer region: ColE1-derived recombination site that helps to maintain plasmids as monomers
>Addgene plasmid #238643 | HaloTag-YAP Fusion Vector | addgene full sequence | sequence record 478504 | Addgene NGS Result
TCAATATTGGCCATTAGCCATATTATTCATTGGTTATATAGCATAAATCAATATTGGCTATTGGCCATTG
CATACGTTGTATCTATATCATAATATGTACATTTATATTGGCTCATGTCCAATATGACCGCCATGTTGGC
ATTGATTATTGACTAGTTATTAATAGTAATCAATTACGGGGTCATTAGTTCATAGCCCATATATGGAGTT
CCGCGTTACATAACTTACGGTAAATGGCCCGCCTGGCTGACCGCCCAACGACCCCCGCCCATTGACGTCA
ATAATGACGTATGTTCCCATAGTAACGCCAATAGGGACTTTCCATTGACGTCAATGGGTGGAGTATTTAC
GGTAAACTGCCCACTTGGCAGTACATCAAGTGTATCATATGCCAAGTCCGCCCCCTATTGACGTCAATGA
CGGTAAATGGCCCGCCTGGCATTATGCCCAGTACATGACCTTACGGGACTTTCCTACTTGGCAGTACATC
TACGTATTAGTCATCGCTATTACCATGGTGATGCGGTTTTGGCAGTACACCAATGGGCGTGGATAGCGGT
TTGACTCACGGGGATTTCCAAGTCTCCACCCCATTGACGTCAATGGGAGTTTGTTTTGGCACCAAAATCA
ACGGGACTTTCCAAAATGTCGTAATAACCCCGCCCCGTTGACGCAAATGGGCGGTAGGCGTGTACGGTGG
GAGGTCTATATAAGCAGAGCTGGTTTAGTGAACCGTCAGATCACTAGAAGCTTTATTGCGGTAGTTTATC
ACAGTTAAATTGCTAACGCAGTCAGTGCTTCTGACACAACAGTCTCGAACTTAAGCTGCAGAAGTTGGTC
GTGAGGCACTGGGCAGGTAAGTATCAAGGTTACAAGACAGGTTTAAGGAGACCAATAGAAACTGGGCTTG
TCGAGACAGAGAAGACTCTTGCGTTTCTGATAGGCACCTATTGGTCTTACTGACATCCACTTTGCCTTTC
TCTCCACAGGTGTCCACTCCCAGTTCAATTACAGCTCTTAAGGCTAGAGTATTAATACGACTCACTATAG
GGCTAGCAAAGCCACCATGGCAGAAATCGGTACTGGCTTTCCATTCGACCCCCATTATGTGGAAGTCCTG
GGCGAGCGCATGCACTACGTCGATGTTGGTCCGCGCGATGGCACCCCTGTGCTGTTCCTGCACGGTAACC
CGACCTCCTCCTACGTGTGGCGCAACATCATCCCGCATGTTGCACCGACCCATCGCTGCATTGCTCCAGA
CCTGATCGGTATGGGCAAATCCGACAAACCAGACCTGGGTTATTTCTTCGACGACCACGTCCGCTTCATG
GATGCCTTCATCGAAGCCCTGGGTCTGGAAGAGGTCGTCCTGGTCATTCACGACTGGGGCTCCGCTCTGG
GTTTCCACTGGGCCAAGCGCAATCCAGAGCGCGTCAAAGGTATTGCATTTATGGAGTTCATCCGCCCTAT
CCCGACCTGGGACGAATGGCCAGAATTTGCCCGCGAGACCTTCCAGGCCTTCCGCACCACCGACGTCGGC
CGCAAGCTGATCATCGATCAGAACGTTTTTATCGAGGGTACGCTGCCGATGGGTGTCGTCCGCCCGCTGA
CTGAAGTCGAGATGGACCATTACCGCGAGCCGTTCCTGAATCCTGTTGACCGCGAGCCACTGTGGCGCTT
CCCAAACGAGCTGCCAATCGCCGGTGAGCCAGCGAACATCGTCGCGCTGGTCGAAGAATACATGGACTGG
CTGCACCAGTCCCCTGTCCCGAAGCTGCTGTTCTGGGGCACCCCAGGCGTTCTGATCCCACCGGCCGAAG
CCGCTCGCCTGGCCAAAAGCCTGCCTAACTGCAAGGCTGTGGACATCGGCCCGGGTCTGAATCTGCTGCA
AGAAGACAACCCGGACCTGATCGGCAGCGAGATCGCGCGCTGGCTGTCGACGCTCGAGATTTCCGGCGAG
CCAACCACTGAGGATCTGTACTTTCAGAGCGATAACGCGATCGCCATGGATCCCGGGCAGCAGCCGCCGC
CTCAACCGGCCCCCCAGGGCCAAGGGCAGCCGCCTTCGCAGCCCCCGCAGGGGCAGGGCCCGCCGTCCGG
ACCCGGGCAACCGGCACCCGCGGCGACCCAGGCGGCGCCGCAGGCACCCCCCGCCGGGCATCAGATCGTG
CACGTCCGCGGGGACTCGGAGACCGACCTGGAGGCGCTCTTCAACGCCGTCATGAACCCCAAGACGGCCA
ACGTGCCCCAGACCGTGCCCATGAGGCTCCGGAAGCTGCCCGACTCCTTCTTCAAGCCGCCGGAGCCCAA
ATCCCACTCCCGACAGGCCAGTACTGATGCAGGCACTGCAGGAGCCCTGACTCCACAGCATGTTCGAGCT
CATTCCTCTCCAGCTTCTCTGCAGTTGGGAGCTGTTTCTCCTGGGACACTGACCCCCACTGGAGTAGTCT
CTGGCCCAGCAGCTACACCCACAGCTCAGCATCTTCGACAGTCTTCTTTTGAGATACCTGATGATGTACC
TCTGCCAGCAGGTTGGGAGATGGCAAAGACATCTTCTGGTCAGAGATACTTCTTAAATCACATCGATCAG
ACAACAACATGGCAGGACCCCAGGAAGGCCATGCTGTCCCAGATGAACGTCACAGCCCCCACCAGTCCAC
CAGTGCAGCAGAATATGATGAACTCGGCTTCAGGTCCTCTTCCTGATGGATGGGAACAAGCCATGACTCA
GGATGGAGAAATTTACTATATAAACCATAAGAACAAGACCACCTCTTGGCTAGACCCAAGGCTTGACCCT
CGTTTTGCCATGAACCAGAGAATCAGTCAGAGTGCTCCAGTGAAACAGCCACCACCCCTGGCTCCCCAGA
GCCCACAGGGAGGCGTCATGGGTGGCAGCAACTCCAACCAGCAGCAACAGATGCGACTGCAGCAACTGCA
GATGGAGAAGGAGAGGCTGCGGCTGAAACAGCAAGAACTGCTTCGGCAGGCAATGCGGAATATCAATCCC
AGCACAGCAAATTCTCCAAAATGTCAGGAGTTAGCCCTGCGTAGCCAGTTACCAACACTGGAGCAGGATG
GTGGGACTCAAAATCCAGTGTCTTCTCCCGGGATGTCTCAGGAATTGAGAACAATGACGACCAATAGCTC
AGATCCTTTCCTTAACAGTGGCACCTATCACTCTCGAGATGAGAGTACAGACAGTGGACTAAGCATGAGC
AGCTACAGTGTCCCTCGAACCCCAGATGACTTCCTGAACAGTGTGGATGAGATGGATACAGGTGATACTA
TCAACCAAAGCACCCTGCCCTCACAGCAGAACCGTTTCCCAGACTACCTTGAAGCCATTCCTGGGACAAA
TGTGGACCTTGGAACACTGGAAGGAGATGGAATGAACATAGAAGGAGAGGAGCTGATGCCAAGTCTGCAG
GAAGCTTTGAGTTCTGACATCCTTAATGACATGGAGTCTGTTTTGGCTGCCACCAAGCTAGATAAAGAAA
GCTTTCTTACATGGTTAGTTTAAACGAATTCGGGCTCGGTACCCGGGGATCCTCTAGAGTCGACCTGCAG
GCATGCAAGCTGATCCGGCTGCTAACAAAGCCCGAAAGGAAGCTGAGTTGGCTGCTGCCACCGCTGAGCA
ATAACTAGCATAACCCCTTGGGGCGGCCGCTTCGAGCAGACATGATAAGATACATTGATGAGTTTGGACA
AACCACAACTAGAATGCAGTGAAAAAAATGCTTTATTTGTGAAATTTGTGATGCTATTGCTTTATTTGTA
ACCATTATAAGCTGCAATAAACAAGTTAACAACAACAATTGCATTCATTTTATGTTTCAGGTTCAGGGGG
AGATGTGGGAGGTTTTTTTAAGCAAGTAAAACCTCTACAAATGTGGTAAAATCGAATTCTAATGGATCCT
CTTTGCGCTTGCGTTTTCCCTTGTCCAGATAGCCCAGTAGCTGACATTCATCCGGGGTCAGCACCGTTTC
TGCGGACTGGCTTTCTACGTAATGGTTTCTTAGACGTCAGGTGGCACTTTTCGGGGAAATGTGCGCGGAA
CCCCTATTTGTTTATTTTTCTAAATACATTCAAATATGTATCCGCTCATGAGACAATAACCCTGATAAAT
GCTTCAATAATATTGAAAAAGGAAGAGTATGAGTATTCAACATTTCCGTGTCGCCCTTATTCCCTTTTTT
GCGGCATTTTGCCTTCCTGTTTTTGCTCACCCAGAAACGCTGGTGAAAGTAAAAGATGCTGAAGATCAGT
TGGGTGCACGAGTGGGTTACATCGAACTGGATCTCAACAGCGGTAAGATCCTTGAGAGTTTTCGCCCCGA
AGAACGTTTTCCAATGATGAGCACTTTCAAAGTTCTGCTATGTGGCGCGGTATTATCCCGTATTGACGCC
GGGCAAGAGCAACTCGGTCGCCGCATACACTATTCTCAGAATGACTTGGTTGAGTACTCACCAGTCACAG
AAAAGCATCTTACGGATGGCATGACAGTAAGAGAATTATGCAGTGCTGCCATAACCATGAGTGATAACAC
TGCGGCCAACTTACTTCTGACAACTATCGGAGGACCGAAGGAGCTAACCGCTTTTTTGCACAACATGGGG
GATCATGTAACTCGCCTTGATCGTTGGGAACCGGAGCTGAATGAAGCCATACCAAACGACGAGCGTGACA
CCACGATGCCTGTAGCAATGGCAACAACGTTGCGCAAACTATTAACTGGCGAACTACTTACTCTAGCTTC
CCGGCAACAATTAATAGACTGGATGGAGGCGGATAAAGTTGCAGGACCACTTCTGCGCTCGGCCCTTCCG
GCTGGCTGGTTTATTGCTGATAAATCTGGAGCCGGTGAGCGTGGGTCTCGCGGTATCATTGCAGCACTGG
GGCCAGATGGTAAGCCCTCCCGTATCGTAGTTATCTACACGACGGGGAGTCAGGCAACTATGGATGAACG
AAATAGACAGATCGCTGAGATAGGTGCCTCACTGATTAAGCATTGGTAATTCGAAATGACCGACCAAGCG
ACGCCCAACCGGTATCAGCTCACTCAAAGGCGGTAATACGGTTATCCACAGAATCAGGGGATAACGCAGG
AAAGAACATGTGAGCAAAAGGCCAGCAAAAGGCCAGGAACCGTAAAAAGGCCGCGTTGCTGGCGTTTTTC
CATAGGCTCCGCCCCCCTGACGAGCATCACAAAAATCGACGCTCAAGTCAGAGGTGGCGAAACCCGACAG
GACTATAAAGATACCAGGCGTTTCCCCCTGGAAGCTCCCTCGTGCGCTCTCCTGTTCCGACCCTGCCGCT
TACCGGATACCTGTCCGCCTTTCTCCCTTCGGGAAGCGTGGCGCTTTCTCATAGCTCACGCTGTAGGTAT
CTCAGTTCGGTGTAGGTCGTTCGCTCCAAGCTGGGCTGTGTGCACGAACCCCCCGTTCAGCCCGACCGCT
GCGCCTTATCCGGTAACTATCGTCTTGAGTCCAACCCGGTAAGACACGACTTATCGCCACTGGCAGCAGC
CACTGGTAACAGGATTAGCAGAGCGAGGTATGTAGGCGGTGCTACAGAGTTCTTGAAGTGGTGGCCTAAC
TACGGCTACACTAGAAGGACAGTATTTGGTATCTGCGCTCTGCTGAAGCCAGTTACCTTCGGAAAAAGAG
TTGGTAGCTCTTGATCCGGCAAACAAACCACCGCTGGTAGCGGTGGTTTTTTTGTTTGCAAGCAGCAGAT
TACGCGCAGAAAAAAAGGATTTCAAGAAGATCCTTTGATCTTTTCTACGGGGTCTGACGCTCAGTGGAAC
GAAAACTCACGTTAAGGGATTTTGGTCATGAGATTATCAAAAAGGATCTTCACCTAGATCCTTTTATAGT
CCGGAAATACAGGAACGCACGCTGGATGGCCCTTCGCTGGGATGGTGAAACCATGAAAAATGGCAGCTTC
AGTGGATTAAGTGGGGGTAATGTGGCCTGTACCCTCTGGTTGCATAGGTATTCATACGGTTAAAATTTAT
CAGGCGCGATTGCGGCAGTTTTTCGGGTGGTTTGTTGCCATTTTTACCTGTCTGCTGCCGTGATCGCGCT
GAACGCGTTTTAGCGGTGCGTACAATTAAGGGATTATGGTAAATCCACTTACTGTCTGCCCTCGTAGCCA
TCGAGATAAACCGCAGTACTCCGGCCACGATGCGTCCGGCGTAGAGGATCGAGATCT
